Addgene plasmid #194356: NFfshb-t2a-GFP
Purpose: over expression vector for killifish fshb tagged with GFP
Depositing lab: Itamar Harel. Depositing organization: Hebrew University. Publication: A scalable and tunable platform for functional interrogation of peptide hormones in fish. Moses E, Franek R, Harel I. eLife. 2023 Oct 24;12:e85960. doi: 10.7554/eLife.85960. PubMed 37872843.
Backbone
  Vector backbone: pLV
  Backbone manufacturer: addgene
  Backbone size w/o insert (bp): 7000
  Total vector size (bp): 8119
  Vector type: Mammalian Expression, Lentiviral
Growth in bacteria
  Bacterial resistance: Ampicillin, 100 μg/mL
  Growth temperature: 37°C
  Growth strain: NEB Stable
  Copy number: Unknown
Gene/Insert
  Gene/Insert name: follicle stimulating hormone beta subunit (alt name: fshb)
  Species: Nothobranchius furzeri
  Insert size (bp): 351
  Tag / fusion protein: t2a-GFP
  Cloning method: Gibson Cloning
  Sequencing primers: 5′ ATGCAACTGGTTGTCATGGCAGC; 3′ ACAGCCGAGTACGTGTGGATGGAAGG
Terms and licenses: Academic/Nonprofit Terms; Industry Terms: Not Available to Industry
How to cite: NFfshb-t2a-GFP was a gift from Itamar Harel (Addgene plasmid # 194356 ; http://n2t.net/addgene:194356 ; RRID:Addgene_194356)
