[The description below was written by a language model from this plasmid's Addgene catalogue record and pLannotate feature annotations shown in this document.]
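Description:
NFfshb-t2a-GFP is a third-generation-style, self-inactivating HIV-1 lentiviral transfer plasmid on a pLV backbone, built to overexpress the follicle stimulating hormone beta subunit (fshb) of the turquoise killifish, Nothobranchius furzeri, together with a GFP reporter. It is maintained in E. coli through a high-copy ColE1/pUC-type origin and an ampicillin resistance gene (β-lactamase). An f1 origin, an SV40 origin, T3 and T7 promoters, and remnants of lac sequences are also carried over from the parental vector.

The viral portion has an RSV promoter fused to a truncated 5' LTR, which drives production of the genomic RNA. This is followed by the Ψ packaging signal with a partial gag sequence, the Rev response element for nuclear export, and the cPPT/CTS element. The internal expression cassette uses the CMV enhancer and immediate early promoter to transcribe the 351 bp fshb coding sequence; the annotation software picks this up as a fragment homologous to a tuna gonadotropin beta subunit. According to the catalogue, fshb is linked through a T2A peptide to GFP, annotated as EGFP. The T2A itself is not annotated, but such a sequence causes ribosomal skipping, so the hormone and the fluorescent marker are made as separate proteins from one transcript. GFP therefore reports expression without being fused to the secreted peptide. A WPRE downstream enhances transcript stability and expression, and the cassette ends in the ΔU3 3' LTR and an SV40 polyadenylation signal.

The stated purpose is overexpression of killifish fshb with a GFP readout. The sequenced record is 7,846 nt, somewhat shorter than the catalogued total of 8,119 bp.
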