Features (pLannotate 1.2.2; 27 found; start..end, strand, type, name):
    594..869     -  CDS            cgba (fragment): GTHB1_THUOB - Experimental evidence at protein level: Swiss-Prot protein existence level 1. Involved in gametogenesis and steroidogenesis. From Thunnus obesus (Bigeye tuna).
   1010..1213    -  promoter       CMV promoter: human cytomegalovirus (CMV) immediate early promoter
   1214..1517    -  enhancer       CMV enhancer: human cytomegalovirus immediate early enhancer
   1540..1656    -  misc_feature   cPPT/CTS: central polypurine tract and central termination sequence of HIV-1
   1675..1775    -  CDS            Rev (fragment): human immunodeficiency virus 1 (HIV-1) Rev protein; rev; enhances nuclear export of unspliced and incompletely spliced viral mRNAs
   2152..2385    -  misc_feature   RRE: The Rev response element (RRE) of HIV-1 allows for Rev-dependent mRNA export from the nucleus to the cytoplasm.
   2531..2894    -  CDS            HIV-1 gag (fragment): gag protein from human immunodeficiency virus 1; gag
   2878..3003    -  misc_feature   HIV-1 Ψ: packaging signal of human immunodeficiency virus type 1
   3050..3230    -  LTR            5' LTR (truncated): truncated 5' long terminal repeat (LTR) from HIV-1
   3231..3457    -  promoter       RSV promoter: Rous sarcoma virus enhancer/promoter
   3485..3503    -  promoter       T3 promoter: promoter for bacteriophage T3 RNA polymerase
   3548..3564    -  protein_bind   lac operator: The lac repressor binds to the lac operator to inhibit transcription in E. coli. This inhibition can be relieved by adding lactose or isopropyl-β-D-thiogalactopyranoside (IPTG). lac repressor encoded by lacI
   3572..3598    -  promoter       lac promoter (fragment): promoter for the E. coli lac operon
   3617..3638    -  protein_bind   CAP binding site: CAP binding activates transcription in the presence of cAMP. E. coli catabolite activator protein
   3651..3743    -  CDS            lacI (fragment): lac repressor; lacI; The lac repressor binds to the lac operator to inhibit transcription in E. coli. This inhibition can be relieved by adding lactose or isopropyl-β-D-thiogalactopyranoside (IPTG).
   3926..4514    -  rep_origin     ori: high-copy-number ColE1/pMB1/pBR322/pUC origin of replication
   4685..5545    -  CDS            AmpR: β-lactamase; bla; confers resistance to ampicillin, carbenicillin, and related antibiotics
   5546..5650    -  promoter       AmpR promoter: bla
   5703..6131    -  rep_origin     f1 ori (sequence partly withheld): f1 bacteriophage origin of replication; arrow indicates direction of (+) strand synthesis
   6136..6291    -  CDS            lacZα (fragment): LacZα fragment of β-galactosidase; lacZ fragment
   6299..6317    +  promoter       T7 promoter: promoter for bacteriophage T7 RNA polymerase
   6338..6473    -  rep_origin     SV40 ori: SV40 origin of replication
   6513..6634    -  polyA_signal   SV40 poly(A) signal: SV40 polyadenylation signal
   6706..6939    -  LTR            3' LTR (ΔU3): self-inactivating 3' long terminal repeat (LTR) from HIV-1
   6941..7009    -  CDS            nef (fragment): NEF_HV1Z2 - Experimental evidence at protein level: Swiss-Prot protein existence level 1. Extracellular Nef protein targets CD4(+) T-lymphocytes for apoptosis by interacting with CXCR4 surface receptors. From Human immunodeficiency virus type 1 group M subtype D (isolate Z2/CDC-Z34) (HIV-1).
   7026..7614    -  misc_feature   WPRE: woodchuck hepatitis virus posttranscriptional regulatory element
   7633..503     -  CDS            EGFP (across the origin): EGFP is a basic (constitutively fluorescent) green fluorescent protein published in 1996, derived from Aequorea victoria. It is reported to be a rapidly-maturing weak dimer with moderate acid sensitivity.
>Addgene plasmid #194356 | NFfshb-t2a-GFP | addgene full sequence | sequence record 385112 | Addgene NGS Result
ATCTTGAAGTTCACCTTGATGCCGTTCTTCTGCTTGTCGGCCATGATATAGACGTTGTGGCTGTTGTAGT
TGTACTCCAGCTTGTGCCCCAGGATGTTGCCGTCCTCCTTGAAGTCGATGCCCTTCAGCTCGATGCGGTT
CACCAGGGTGTCGCCCTCGAACTTCACCTCGGCGCGGGTCTTGTAGTTGCCGTCGTCCTTGAAGAAGATG
GTGCGCTCCTGGACGTAGCCTTCGGGCATGGCGGACTTGAAGAAGTCGTGCTGCTTCATGTGGTCGGGGT
AGCGGCTGAAGCACTGCACGCCGTAGGTCAGGGTGGTCACGAGGGTGGGCCAGGGCACGGGCAGCTTGCC
GGTGGTGCAGATGAACTTCAGGGTCAGCTTGCCGTAGGTGGCATCGCCCTCGCCCTCGCCGGACACGCTG
AACTTGTGGCCGTTTACGTCGCCGTCCAGCTCGACCAGGATGGGCACCACCCCGGTGAACAGCTCTTCGC
CCTTGCTCACCATTCTAGAAGGGCCGGGATTCTCTTCCACGTCACCGCATGTCAGCAGACTGCCTCTGCC
CTCACAGCCGAGTACGTGTGGATGGAAGGTTTTGCAGAATGTGCTCTCTGTGTTGCACGCCATGCAGCTG
CAGCTCCTGGCTACAGGGTACGTGACCCCCATTGGACACCCATCGATGTGCTCCACCTCATAGGACCAGT
CCCCGTTACAGGTGTTCACCTCAGGCTGGTCAATGTTGTTGTCGTAGATGGGATCCATGTAGAAACACCG
GCCCTCACAGACTGTGGTGTGGATGAGTGTGGTGATGCCGCAGCTCTCCACGGGAATGCTGACATTTTTT
AGATGGCAGATGAAGCTGCAGCCCTGCCCCACCTCTGCCAGCACCAGCAACGCTGCCATGACAACCAGTT
GCATGGTGGCGACCGGTGGATCCTCTAGAGTCGGTGTCTTCTATGGAGGTCAAAACAGCGTGGATGGCGT
CTCCAGGCGATCTGACGGTTCACTAAACGAGCTCTGCTTATATAGACCTCCCACCGTACACGCCTACCGC
CCATTTGCGTCAATGGGGCGGAGTTGTTACGACATTTTGGAAAGTCCCGTTGATTTTGGTGCCAAAACAA
ACTCCCATTGACGTCAATGGGGTGGAGACTTGGAAATCCCCGTGAGTCAAACCGCTATCCACGCCCATTG
ATGTACTGCCAAAACCGCATCACCATGGTAATAGCGATGACTAATACGTAGATGTACTGCCAAGTAGGAA
AGTCCCATAAGGTCATGTACTGGGCATAATGCCAGGCGGGCCATTTACCGTCATTGACGTCAATAGGGGG
CGTACTTGGCATATGATACACTTGATGTACTGCCAAGTGGGCAGTTTACCGTAAATACTCCACCCATTGA
CGTCAATGGAAAGTCCCTATTGGCGTTACTATGGGAACATACGTCATTATTGACGTCAATGGGCGGGGGT
CGTTGGGCGGTCAGCCAGGCGGGCCATTTACCGTAAGTTATGTAACGCGGAACTCCCAAGCTTATCGATA
AAATTTTGAATTTTGTAATTTGTTTTTGTAATTCTTTAGTTTGTATGTCTGTTGCTATTATGTCTACTAT
TCTTTCCCCTGCACTATACCCCCCAATCCCCCCTTTTCTTTTAAAAGTTAACCGATACCGTCGAGATCCG
TTCACTAATCGAATGGATCTGTCTCTGTCTCTCTCTCCACCTTCTTCTTCTATTCCTTCGGGCCTGTCGG
GTCCCCTCGGGGTTGGGAGGTGGGTCTGAAACGATAATGGTGAATATCCCTGCCTAACTCTATTCACTAT
AGAAAGTACAGCAAAAACTATTCTTAAACCTACCAAGCCTCCTACTATCATTATGAATAATTTTATATAC
CACAGCCAATTTGTTATGTTAAACCAATTCCACAAACTTGCCCATTTATCTAATTCCAATAATTCTTGTT
CATTCTTTTCTTGCTGGTTTTGCGATTCTTCAATTAAGGAGTGTATTAAGCTTGTGTAATTGTTAATTTC
TCTGTCCCACTCCATCCAGGTCGTGTGATTCCAAATCTGTTCCAGAGATTTATTACTCCAACTAGCATTC
CAAGGCACAGCAGTGGTGCAAATGAGTTTTCCAGAGCAACCCCAAATCCCCAGGAGCTGTTGATCCTTTA
GGTATCTTTCCACAGCCAGGATTCTTGCCTGGAGCTGCTTGATGCCCCAGACTGTGAGTTGCAACAGATG
CTGTTGCGCCTCAATAGCCCTCAGCAAATTGTTCTGCTGCTGCACTATACCAGACAATAATTGTCTGGCC
TGTACCGTCAGCGTCATTGACGCTGCGCCCATAGTGCTTCCTGCTGCTCCCAAGAACCCAAGGAACAAAG
CTCCTATTCCCACTGCTCTTTTTTCTCTCTGCACCACTCTTCTCTTTGCCTTGGTGGGTGCTACTCCTAA
TGGTTCAATTTTTACTACTTTATATTTATATAATTCACTTCTCCAATTGTCCCTCATATCTCCTCCTCCA
GGTCTGAAGATCAGCGGCCGCTTGCTGTGCGGTGGTCTTACTTTTGTTTTGCTCTTCCTCTATCTTGTCT
AAAGCTTCCTTGGTGTCTTTTATCTCTATCCTTTGATGCACACAATAGAGGGTTGCTACTGTATTATATA
ATGATCTAAGTTCTTCTGATCCTGTCTGAAGGGATGGTTGTAGCTGTCCCAGTATTTGTCTACAGCCTTC
TGATGTTTCTAACAGGCCAGGATTAACTGCGAATCGTTCTAGCTCCCTGCTTGCCCATACTATATGTTTT
AATTTATATTTTTTCTTTCCCCCTGGCCTTAACCGAATTTTTTCCCATCGCGATCTAATTCTCCCCCGCT
TAATACTGACGCTCTCGCACCCATCTCTCTCCTTCTAGCCTCCGCTAGTCAAAATTTTTGGCGTACTCAC
CAGTCGCCGCCCCTCGCCTCTTGCCGTGCGCGCTTCAGCAAGCCGAGTCCTGCGTCGAGAGAGCTCCTCT
GGTTTCCCTTTCGCTTTCAAGTCCCTGTTCGGGCGCCACTGCTAGAGATTTTCCACACTGACTAAAAGGG
TCTGAGGGATCTCTAGTTACCAGAGTCACACAACAGACGGGCACACACTACTTGAAGCACTCAAGGCAAG
CTTTATTGAGGCTTAAGCAGTGGGTTCCCTAGTTAGCCAGAGAGCTCCCAGGCTCAGATCTGGTCTAACC
AGAGAGACCCGTTTATGTATCGAGCTAGGCACTTAAATACAATATCTCTGCAATGCGGCAATTCAGTGGT
TCGTCCAATCCATGTCAGACCCGTCTGTTGCCTTCCTAATAAGGCACGATCGTACCACCTTACTTCCACC
AATCGGCATGCACGGTGCTTTTTCTCTCCTTGTAAGGCATGTTGCTAACTCATCGTTACCATGTTGCAAG
ACTACAAGAGTATTGCATAAGACTACATTAAGCTTGCAGCTCCAGCTTTTGTTCCCTTTAGTGAGGGTTA
ATTGCGCGCTTGGCGTAATCATGGTCATAGCTGTTTCCTGTGTGAAATTGTTATCCGCTCACAATTCCAC
ACAACATACGAGCCGGAAGCATAAAGTGGAAAGCCTGGGGTGCCTAATGAGTGAGCTAACTCACATTAAT
TGCGTTGCGCTCACTGCCCGCTTTCCAGTCGGGAAACCTGTCGTGCCAGCTGCATTAATGAATCGGCCAA
CGCGCGGGGAGAGGCGGTTTGCGTATTGGGCGCTCTTCCGCTTCCTCGCTCACTGACTCGCTGCGCTCGG
TCGTTCGGCTGCGGCGAGCGGTATCAGCTCACTCAAAGGCGGTAATACGGTTATCCACAGAATCAGGGGA
TAACGCAGGAAAGAACATGTGAGCAAAAGGCCAGCAAAAGGCCAGGAACCGTAAAAAGGCCGCGTTGCTG
GCGTTTTTCCATAGGCTCCGCCCCCCTGACGAGCATCACAAAAATCGACGCTCAAGTCAGAGGTGGCGAA
ACCCGACAGGACTATAAAGATACCAGGCGTTTCCCCCTGGAAGCTCCCTCGTGCGCTCTCCTGTTCCGAC
CCTGCCGCTTACCGGATACCTGTCCGCCTTTCTCCCTTCGGGAAGCGTGGCGCTTTCTCATAGCTCACGC
TGTAGGTATCTCAGTTCGGTGTAGGTCGTTCGCTCCAAGCTGGGCTGTGTGCACGAACCCCCCGTTCAGC
CCGACCGCTGCGCCTTATCCGGTAACTATCGTCTTGAGTCCAACCCGGTAAGACACGACTTATCGCCACT
GGCAGCAGCCACTGGTAACAGGATTAGCAGAGCGAGGTATGTAGGCGGTGCTACAGAGTTCTTGAAGTGG
TGGCCTAACTACGGCTACACTAGAAGAACAGTATTTGGTATCTGCGCTCTGCTGAAGCCAGTTACCTTCG
GAAAAAGAGTTGGTAGCTCTTGATCCGGCAAACAAACCACCGCTGGTAGCGGTGGTTTTTTTGTTTGCAA
GCAGCAGATTACGCGCAGAAAAAAAGGATCTCAAGAAGATCCTTTGATCTTTTCTACGGGGTCTGACGCT
CAGTGGAACGAAAACTCACGTTAAGGGATTTTGGTCATGAGATTATCAAAAAGGATCTTCACCTAGATCC
TTTTAAATTAAAAATGAAGTTTTAAATCAATCTAAAGTATATATGAGTAAACTTGGTCTGACAGTTACCA
ATGCTTAATCAGTGAGGCACCTATCTCAGCGATCTGTCTATTTCGTTCATCCATAGTTGCCTGACTCCCC
GTCGTGTAGATAACTACGATACGGGAGGGCTTACCATCTGGCCCCAGTGCTGCAATGATACCGCGAGACC
CACGCTCACCGGCTCCAGATTTATCAGCAATAAACCAGCCAGCCGGAAGGGCCGAGCGCAGAAGTGGTCC
TGCAACTTTATCCGCCTCCATCCAGTCTATTAATTGTTGCCGGGAAGCTAGAGTAAGTAGTTCGCCAGTT
AATAGTTTGCGCAACGTTGTTGCCATTGCTACAGGCATCGTGGTGTCACGCTCGTCGTTTGGTATGGCTT
CATTCAGCTCCGGTTCCCAACGATCAAGGCGAGTTACATGATCCCCCATGTTGTGCAAAAAAGCGGTTAG
CTCCTTCGGTCCTCCGATCGTTGTCAGAAGTAAGTTGGCCGCAGTGTTATCACTCATGGTTATGGCAGCA
CTGCATAATTCTCTTACTGTCATGCCATCCGTAAGATGCTTTTCTGTGACTGGTGAGTACTCAACCAAGT
CATTCTGAGAATAGTGTATGCGGCGACCGAGTTGCTCTTGCCCGGCGTCAATACGGGATAATACCGCGCC
ACATAGCAGAACTTTAAAAGTGCTCATCATTGGAAAACGTTCTTCGGGGCGAAAACTCTCAAGGATCTTA
CCGCTGTTGAGATCCAGTTCGATGTAACCCACTCGTGCACCCAACTGATCTTCAGCATCTTTTACTTTCA
CCAGCGTTTCTGGGTGAGCAAAAACAGGAAGGCAAAATGCCGCAAAAAAGGGAATAAGGGCGACACGGAA
ATGTTGAATACTCATACTCTTCCTTTTTCAATATTATTGAAGCATTTATCAGGGTTATTGTCTCATGAGC
GGATACATATTTGAATGTATTTAGAAAAATAAACAAATAGGGGTTCCGCGCACATTTCCCCGAAAAGTGC
CACCTAAATTGTAAGCGTTAATATTTTGTTAAAATTCGCGTTAAATTTTTGTTAAATCAGCTCATTTTTT
AACCAATAGGCCGAAATCGGCAAAATCCCTTATAAATCAAAAGAATAGACCGAGATAGGGT
[37 nt withheld, positions 5802-5838]
AAAGAACGTGGACTCCAACGTCAAAGG
[49 nt withheld, positions 5866-5914]
T
[91 nt withheld, positions 5916-6006]
G
[124 nt withheld, positions 6008-6131]
CCCATTCGCCATTCAGGCTGCGCAACTGTTGGGAAGGGCGATCGGTGCGGGCCTCTTCGCTATTACGCCA
GCTGGCGAAAGGGGGATGTGCTGCAAGGCGATTAAGTTGGGTAACGCCAGGGTTTTCCCAGTCACGACGT
TGTAAAACGACGGCCAGTGAGCGCGCGTAATACGACTCACTATAGGGCGAATTGGGTACGTCCCTAGGCC
TCCAAAAAAGCCTCCTCACTACTTCTGGAATAGCTCAGAGGCCGAGGCGGCCTCGGCCTCTGCATAAATA
AAAAAAATTAGTCAGCCATGGGGCGGAGAATGGGCGGAACTGGGCGGAGTTAGGGGCGGGATGGGCGGAG
TTAGGGGCGGGATAGCTAGAGCCAGACATGATAAGATACATTGATGAGTTTGGACAAACCACAACTAGAA
TGCAGTGAAAAAAATGCTTTATTTGTGAAATTTGTGATGCTATTGCTTTATTTGTAACCATTATAAGCTG
CAATAAACAAGTTCCTCTCACTCTCTGATATTCATTTCTTTGCAAGTTATAAATACTGAATAATAAGATG
ACATGAACTACTACTGCTAGAGATTTTCCACACTGACTAAAAGGGTCTGAGGGATCTCTAGTTACCAGAG
TCACACAACAGACGGGCACACACTACTTGAAGCACTCAAGGCAAGCTTTATTGAGGCTTAAGCAGTGGGT
TCCCTAGTTAGCCAGAGAGCTCCCAGGCTCAGATCTGGTCTAACCAGAGAGACCCAGTACAAGCAAAAAG
CAGATCTTGTCTTCGTTGGGAGTGAATTAGCCCTTCCAGTCCCCCCTTTTCTTTTAAAAAGTGGCTAAGA
TCTACAGCTGCCTTGTAAGTCATTGGTCTTAAAGGTACCGAGCTCGAATTCCAGGCGGGGAGGCGGCCCA
AAGGGAGATCCGACTCGTCTGAGGGCGAAGGCGAAGACGCGGAAGAGGCCGCAGAGCCGGCAGCAGGCCG
CGGGAAGGAAGGTCCGCTGGATTGAGGGCCGAAGGGACGTAGCAGAAGGACGTCCCGCGCAGAATCCAGG
TGGCAACACAGGCGAGCAGCCATGGAAAGGACGTCAGCTTCCCCGACAACACCACGGAATTGTCAGTGCC
CAACAGCCGAGCCCCTGTCCAGCAGCGGGCAAGGCAGGCGGCGATGAGTTCCGCCGTGGCAATAGGGAGG
GGGAAAGCGAAAGTCCCGGAAAGGAGCTGACAGGTGGTGGCAATGCCCCAACCAGTGGGGGTTGCGTCAG
CAAACACAGTGCACACCACGCCACGTTGCCTGACAACGGGCCACAACTCCTCATAAAGAGACAGCAACCA
GGATTTATACAAGGAGGAGAAAATGAAAGCCATACGGGAAGCAATAGCATGATACAAAGGCATTAAAGCA
GCGTATCCACATAGCGTAAAAGGAGCAACATAGTTAAGAATACCAGTCAATCTTTCACAAATTTTGTAAT
CCAGAGGTTGATTGTCGACGCGGCCGCTTTACTTGTACAGCTCGTCCATGCCGAGAGTGATCCCGGCGGC
GGTCACGAACTCCAGCAGGACCATGTGATCGCGCTTCTCGTTGGGGTCTTTGCTCAGGGCGGACTGGGTG
CTCAGGTAGTGGTTGTCGGGCAGCAGCACGGGGCCGTCGCCGATGGGGGTGTTCTGCTGGTAGTGGTCGG
CGAGCTGCACGCTGCCGTCCTCGATGTTGTGGCGG
